>Addgene plasmid #166900 | Sar1b-H79G-mOrange2 | addgene full sequence | sequence record 329038 | Addgene NGS Result
GCTCACATGTTCTTTCCTGCGTTATCCCCTGATTCTGTGGATAACCGTATTACCGCCATGCATTAGTTAT
TAATAGTAATCAATTACGGGGTCATTAGTTAATAGCCCATATATGGAGTTCCGCGTTACATAACTTACGG
TAAATGGCCCGCCTGGCTGACCGCCCAACGACCCCCGCCCATTGACGTCAATAATGACGTATGTTCCCAT
AGTAACGCCAATAGGGACTTTCCATTGACGTCAATGGGTGGAGTATTTACGGTAAACTGCCCACTTGGCA
GTACATCAAGTGTATCATATGCCAAGTACGCCCCCTATTGACGTCAATGACGGTAAATGGCCCGCCTGGC
ATTATGCCCAGTACATGACCTTATGGGACTTTCCTACTTGGCAGTACATCTACGTATTAGTCATCGCTAT
TACCATGGTGATGCGGTTTTGGCAGTACATCAATGGGCGTGGATAGCGGTTTGACTCACGGGGATTTCCA
AGTCTCCACCCCATTGACGTCAATGGGAGTTTGTTTTGGCACCAAAATCAACGGGACTTTCCAAAATGTC
GTAACAACTCCGCCCCATTGACGCAAATGGGCGGTAGGCGTGTACGGTGGGAGGTCTATATAAGCAGAGC
TGGTTTAGTGAACCGTCAGATCCGCTAGCGCTACCGGACTCAGATCTCGAGCTCAAGCTTCGAATTCACC
GCCACCATGTCCTTCATATTTGACTGGATTTACAGTGGTTTCAGCAGTGTGCTGCAGTTTCTAGGACTGT
ATAAAAAAACTGGTAAACTGGTATTCCTTGGATTGGACAATGCTGGGAAAACCACGTTGCTACACATGCT
GAAAGATGACAGACTTGGCCAGCACGTCCCAACACTACATCCCACTTCAGAAGAACTCACTATTGCTGGC
ATGACTTTTACAACTTTTGATCTGGGTGGGGGCATCCAAGCCCGAAGAGTATGGAAAAATTACCTTCCTG
CTATCAATGGCATTGTATTTCTTGTGGATTGTGCAGACCATGAAAGGCTGTTAGAATCAAAAGAAGAACT
TGATTCACTAATGACAGATGAAACCATTGCCAATGTGCCTATATTAATTCTTGGAAATAAGATTGACAGA
CCCGAAGCCATCAGTGAAGAGAGGTTACGAGAGATGTTTGGCTTATATGGGCAGACAACAGGAAAGGGCA
GTGTGTCACTGAAGGAGCTGAATGCCAGACCTCTGGAAGTGTTCATGTGCAGTGTGCTGAAAAGGCAAGG
CTATGGAGAAGGCTTCCGCTGGATGGCACAGTACATCGATGGGGATCCACCGGTCGCCACCATGGTGAGC
AAGGGCGAGGAGAATAACATGGCCATCATCAAGGAGTTCATGCGCTTCAAGGTGCGCATGGAGGGCTCCG
TGAACGGCCACGAGTTCGAGATCGAGGGCGAGGGCGAGGGCCGCCCCTACGAGGGCTTTCAGACCGCTAA
GCTGAAGGTGACCAAGGGTGGCCCCCTGCCCTTCGCCTGGGACATCCTGTCCCCTCATTTCACCTACGGC
TCCAAGGCCTACGTGAAGCACCCCGCCGACATCCCCGACTACTTCAAGCTGTCCTTCCCCGAGGGCTTCA
AGTGGGAGCGCGTGATGAACTACGAGGACGGCGGCGTGGTGACCGTGACCCAGGACTCCTCCCTGCAGGA
CGGCGAGTTCATCTACAAGGTGAAGCTGCGCGGCACCAACTTCCCCTCCGACGGCCCCGTGATGCAGAAG
AAGACCATGGGCTGGGAGGCCTCCTCCGAGCGGATGTACCCCGAGGACGGTGCCCTGAAGGGCAAGATCA
AGATGAGGCTGAAGCTGAAGGACGGCGGCCACTACACCTCCGAGGTCAAGACCACCTACAAGGCCAAGAA
GCCCGTGCAGCTGCCCGGCGCCTACATCGTCGACATCAAGTTGGACATCACCTCCCACAACGAGGACTAC
ACCATCGTGGAACAGTACGAACGCGCCGAGGGCCGCCACTCCACCGGCGGCATGGACGAGCTGTACAAGT
AAAGCGGCCGCGACTCTAGATCATAATCAGCCATACCACATTTGTAGAGGTTTTACTTGCTTTAAAAAAC
CTCCCACACCTCCCCCTGAACCTGAAACATAAAATGAATGCAATTGTTGTTGTTAACTTGTTTATTGCAG
CTTATAATGGTTACAAATAAAGCAATAGCATCACAAATTTCACAAATAAAGCATTTTTTTCACTGCATTC
TAGTTGTGGTTTGTCCAAACTCATCAATGTATCTTAAGGCGTAAATTGTAAGCGTTAATATTTTGTTAAA
ATTCGCGTTAAATTTTTGTTAAATCAGCTCATTTTTTAACCAATAGGCCGAAATCGGCAAAATCCCTTAT
AAATCAAAAGAATAGACCGAGATAGGGT
[37 nt withheld, positions 2409-2445]
AAAGAACGTGGACTCCAACGTCAAAGG
[49 nt withheld, positions 2473-2521]
T
[91 nt withheld, positions 2523-2613]
G
[124 nt withheld, positions 2615-2738]
CAGGTGGCACTTTTCGGGGAAATGTGCGCGGAACCCCTATTTGTTTATTTTTCTAAATACATTCAAATAT
GTATCCGCTCATGAGACAATAACCCTGATAAATGCTTCAATAATATTGAAAAAGGAAGAGTCCTGAGGCG
GAAAGAACCAGCTGTGGAATGTGTGTCAGTTAGGGTGTGGAAAGTCCCCAGGCTCCCCAGCAGGCAGAAG
TATGCAAAGCATGCATCTCAATTAGTCAGCAACCAGGTGTGGAAAGTCCCCAGGCTCCCCAGCAGGCAGA
AGTATGCAAAGCATGCATCTCAATTAGTCAGCAACCATAGTCCCGCCCCTAACTCCGCCCATCCCGCCCC
TAACTCCGCCCAGTTCCGCCCATTCTCCGCCCCATGGCTGACTAATTTTTTTTATTTATGCAGAGGCCGA
GGCCGCCTCGGCCTCTGAGCTATTCCAGAAGTAGTGAGGAGGCTTTTTTGGAGGCCTAGGCTTTTGCAAA
GATCGATCAAGAGACAGGATGAGGATCGTTTCGCATGATTGAACAAGATGGATTGCACGCAGGTTCTCCG
GCCGCTTGGGTGGAGAGGCTATTCGGCTATGACTGGGCACAACAGACAATCGGCTGCTCTGATGCCGCCG
TGTTCCGGCTGTCAGCGCAGGGGCGCCCGGTTCTTTTTGTCAAGACCGACCTGTCCGGTGCCCTGAATGA
ACTGCAAGACGAGGCAGCGCGGCTATCGTGGCTGGCCACGACGGGCGTTCCTTGCGCAGCTGTGCTCGAC
GTTGTCACTGAAGCGGGAAGGGACTGGCTGCTATTGGGCGAAGTGCCGGGGCAGGATCTCCTGTCATCTC
ACCTTGCTCCTGCCGAGAAAGTATCCATCATGGCTGATGCAATGCGGCGGCTGCATACGCTTGATCCGGC
TACCTGCCCATTCGACCACCAAGCGAAACATCGCATCGAGCGAGCACGTACTCGGATGGAAGCCGGTCTT
GTCGATCAGGATGATCTGGACGAAGAGCATCAGGGGCTCGCGCCAGCCGAACTGTTCGCCAGGCTCAAGG
CGAGCATGCCCGACGGCGAGGATCTCGTCGTGACCCATGGCGATGCCTGCTTGCCGAATATCATGGTGGA
AAATGGCCGCTTTTCTGGATTCATCGACTGTGGCCGGCTGGGTGTGGCGGACCGCTATCAGGACATAGCG
TTGGCTACCCGTGATATTGCTGAAGAGCTTGGCGGCGAATGGGCTGACCGCTTCCTCGTGCTTTACGGTA
TCGCCGCTCCCGATTCGCAGCGCATCGCCTTCTATCGCCTTCTTGACGAGTTCTTCTGAGCGGGACTCTG
GGGTTCGAAATGACCGACCAAGCGACGCCCAACCTGCCATCACGAGATTTCGATTCCACCGCCGCCTTCT
ATGAAAGGTTGGGCTTCGGAATCGTTTTCCGGGACGCCGGCTGGATGATCCTCCAGCGCGGGGATCTCAT
GCTGGAGTTCTTCGCCCACCCTAGGGGGAGGCTAACTGAAACACGGAAGGAGACAATACCGGAAGGAACC
CGCGCTATGACGGCAATAAAAAGACAGAATAAAACGCACGGTGTTGGGTCGTTTGTTCATAAACGCGGGG
TTCGGTCCCAGGGCTGGCACTCTGTCGATACCCCACCGAGACCCCATTGGGGCCAATACGCCCGCGTTTC
TTCCTTTTCCCCACCCCACCCCCCAAGTTCGGGTGAAGGCCCAGGGCTCGCAGCCAACGTCGGGGCGGCA
GGCCCTGCCATAGCCTCAGGTTACTCATATATACTTTAGATTGATTTAAAACTTCATTTTTAATTTAAAA
GGATCTAGGTGAAGATCCTTTTTGATAATCTCATGACCAAAATCCCTTAACGTGAGTTTTCGTTCCACTG
AGCGTCAGACCCCGTAGAAAAGATCAAAGGATCTTCTTGAGATCCTTTTTTTCTGCGCGTAATCTGCTGC
TTGCAAACAAAAAAACCACCGCTACCAGCGGTGGTTTGTTTGCCGGATCAAGAGCTACCAACTCTTTTTC
CGAAGGTAACTGGCTTCAGCAGAGCGCAGATACCAAATACTGTTCTTCTAGTGTAGCCGTAGTTAGGCCA
CCACTTCAAGAACTCTGTAGCACCGCCTACATACCTCGCTCTGCTAATCCTGTTACCAGTGGCTGCTGCC
AGTGGCGATAAGTCGTGTCTTACCGGGTTGGACTCAAGACGATAGTTACCGGATAAGGCGCAGCGGTCGG
GCTGAACGGGGGGTTCGTGCACACAGCCCAGCTTGGAGCGAACGACCTACACCGAACTGAGATACCTACA
GCGTGAGCTATGAGAAAGCGCCACGCTTCCCGAAGGGAGAAAGGCGGACAGGTATCCGGTAAGCGGCAGG
GTCGGAACAGGAGAGCGCACGAGGGAGCTTCCAGGGGGAAACGCCTGGTATCTTTATAGTCCTGTCGGGT
TTCGCCACCTCTGACTTGAGCGTCGATTTTTGTGATGCTCGTCAGGGGGGCGGAGCCTATGGAAAAACGC
CAGCAACGCGGCCTTTTTACGGTTCCTGGCCTTTTGCTGGCCTTTT
Features (pLannotate 1.2.2; 16 found; start..end, strand, type, name):
      1..56      +  rep_origin     RSF ori (fragment): Plasmids containing the RSF 1030 origin of replication can be propagated in E. coli cells that contain additional plasmids with compatible origins.
    124..427     +  enhancer       CMV enhancer: human cytomegalovirus immediate early enhancer
    428..631     +  promoter       CMV promoter: human cytomegalovirus (CMV) immediate early promoter
    654..697     +  misc_feature   MCS (fragment): multiple cloning site
    707..1300    +  CDS            SAR1B: SAR1B_CRIGR - Also known as SAR1, SARA2. Experimental evidence at protein level: Swiss-Prot protein existence level 1. Involved in transport from the endoplasmic reticulum to the Golgi apparatus. Activated by the guanine nucleotide exchange factor PREB. Involved in the selection of the protein cargo and the assembly of the COPII coat complex. From Cricetulus griseus (Chinese hamster) (Cricetulus barabensis griseus).
   1322..2029    +  CDS            mOrange2: mOrange2 is a basic (constitutively fluorescent) orange fluorescent protein published in 2008, derived from Discosoma sp.. It has high acid sensitivity.
   2049..2132    +  CDS            large T antigen (fragment): large T antigen from SV40 (simian virus 40)
   2155..2276    +  polyA_signal   SV40 poly(A) signal: SV40 polyadenylation signal
   2310..2738    -  rep_origin     f1 ori (sequence partly withheld): f1 bacteriophage origin of replication; arrow indicates direction of (+) strand synthesis
   2765..2869    +  promoter       AmpR promoter: bla
   2871..3228    +  promoter       SV40 promoter: SV40 enhancer and early promoter
   3263..4057    +  CDS            NeoR/KanR: aminoglycoside phosphotransferase from Tn5; aph(3')-II (or nptII); confers resistance to neomycin, kanamycin, and G418 (Geneticin®)
   4078..4230    +  CDS            ble (fragment): BLE_KLEPN - Experimental evidence at protein level: Swiss-Prot protein existence level 1. Binding protein with a strong affinity to the bleomycin family of antibiotics. Binds to CL990; an antimitotic-antibiotic compound. From Klebsiella pneumoniae.
   4289..4336    +  polyA_signal   HSV TK poly(A) signal: herpes simplex virus thymidine kinase polyadenylation signal (Cole and Stacy, 1985)
   4427..4443    -  polyA_signal   bGH poly(A) signal (fragment): bovine growth hormone polyadenylation signal
   4665..5253    +  rep_origin     ori: high-copy-number ColE1/pMB1/pBR322/pUC origin of replication
