[The description below was written by a language model from this plasmid's Addgene catalogue record and pLannotate feature annotations shown in this document.]
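Description:
Sar1b-H79G-mOrange2 is a 5.3 kb mammalian expression plasmid derived from a Sar1b-mApple parent, with an overall layout typical of N1-type fluorescent protein fusion vectors. It is maintained in E. coli at high copy through a ColE1/pUC-type origin and selected with kanamycin. The resistance gene is the Tn5 NeoR/KanR aminoglycoside phosphotransferase, placed behind tandem bacterial (bla) and SV40 early promoters and followed by an HSV TK polyadenylation signal, so the same cassette can in principle give G418 resistance in mammalian cells. An f1 origin is also present. Several short annotated fragments (RSF ori, large T antigen, ble, bGH poly(A)) appear to be partial matches to backbone sequence rather than functional elements.

The payload is a single expression unit driven by the human CMV immediate early enhancer and promoter. It encodes Sar1b carrying the H79G substitution, fused at its C terminus to the orange fluorescent protein mOrange2 and terminated by the SV40 poly(A) signal. The catalogue lists the insert species as synthetic, while the sequence annotation finds its closest match in Chinese hamster SAR1B. Sar1b is the small GTPase that initiates COPII coat assembly and cargo selection for export from the endoplasmic reticulum to the Golgi. H79G is generally known as a GTP-locked, hydrolysis-deficient form that acts as a dominant inhibitor of ER export, although the record itself does not describe the mutant's effect. The stated purpose is mammalian expression of the tagged mutant, which fits the associated study of ER-to-Golgi protein delivery, where it would allow transfected cells to be identified and the protein to be localised by fluorescence microscopy.
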