Addgene plasmid #166900: Sar1b-H79G-mOrange2
Purpose: mammalian expression of Sar1b-H79G tagged with mOrange2
Depositing lab: Jennifer Lippincott-Schwartz. Depositing organization: HHMI, Janelia Research Campus. Publication: ER-to-Golgi protein delivery through an interwoven, tubular network extending from ER. Weigel AV, Chang CL, Shtengel G, Xu CS, Hoffman DP, Freeman M, Iyer N, Aaron J, Khuon S, Bogovic J, Qiu W, Hess HF, Lippincott-Schwartz J. Cell. 2021 Apr 29;184(9):2412-2429.e16. doi: 10.1016/j.cell.2021.03.035. Epub 2021 Apr 13. PubMed 33852913.
Backbone
  Vector backbone: Sar1b-mApple
  Vector type: Mammalian Expression
Growth in bacteria
  Bacterial resistance: Kanamycin, 50 μg/mL
  Growth temperature: 37°C
  Growth strain: DH5alpha
  Copy number: High Copy
Gene/Insert
  Gene/Insert name: Sar1b
  Species: Synthetic
  Mutation: H79G
  Promoter: CMV
  Tag / fusion protein: mOrange2 (C terminal on insert)
  Cloning method: Ligation Independent Cloning
  Sequencing primers: 5′ CMV F
Terms and licenses: Academic/Nonprofit Terms; Industry Terms: Not Available to Industry
How to cite: Sar1b-H79G-mOrange2 was a gift from Jennifer Lippincott-Schwartz (Addgene plasmid # 166900 ; http://n2t.net/addgene:166900 ; RRID:Addgene_166900)
